Addgene plasmid #17531: pCD/NL-BH*DDD
Depositing lab: Jakob Reiser. Depositing organization: Louisiana State University Health Sciences Center, New Orleans. Publication: Transduction of bone-marrow-derived mesenchymal stem cells by using lentivirus vectors pseudotyped with modified RD114 envelope glycoproteins. Zhang XY, La Russa VF, Reiser J. J Virol. 2004 Feb . 78(3):1219-29. 10.1128/JVI.78.3.1219-1229.2004 PubMed 14722277.
Backbone
  Vector backbone: pcDNA3.1 (Invitrogen)
  Backbone size w/o insert (bp): 2246
  Vector type: Mammalian Expression, Lentiviral
Growth in bacteria
  Bacterial resistance: Ampicillin, 100 μg/mL
  Growth temperature: 37°C
  Growth strain: Stbl3
  Copy number: High Copy
Gene/Insert
  Gene/Insert name: HIV-1 Gag/Pol, Tat, Rev
  Species: HIV-1
  Insert size (bp): 7274
  Cloning method: Restriction Enzyme
  Sequencing primers: 5′ N/A
Terms and licenses: Academic/Nonprofit Terms; Industry Terms: Not Available to Industry
How to cite: pCD/NL-BH*DDD was a gift from Jakob Reiser (Addgene plasmid # 17531 ; http://n2t.net/addgene:17531 ; RRID:Addgene_17531)
