[The description below was written by a language model from this plasmid's Addgene catalogue record and pLannotate feature annotations shown in this document.]
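Description:
pCD/NL-BH*DDD is a lentiviral packaging (helper) plasmid built on a pcDNA3.1-derived backbone for expression in mammalian cells. It supplies the HIV-1 structural and regulatory proteins Gag/Pol, Tat and Rev in trans. In bacteria it is maintained as a high-copy plasmid through a ColE1/pUC-type origin and selected with ampicillin via the β-lactamase gene. The catalogue lists a recombination-deficient strain as the growth host, which is common for constructs carrying retroviral sequence.

The roughly 7.3 kb HIV-1 insert is driven by the human CMV immediate-early enhancer and promoter and terminated by the bovine growth hormone polyadenylation signal, so no viral LTRs are annotated. Downstream of the promoter the feature table shows only a short fragment of the Ψ packaging signal. This is followed by full-length gag and the overlapping pol reading frame, which encode the capsid components and the viral enzymes. Tat and Rev coding sequence and the Rev response element are also present. The RRE allows Rev-dependent nuclear export of the unspliced gag/pol transcript.

The accessory genes vpr, vpu and nef, as well as env, are annotated only as short fragments. This suggests they have been deleted or disrupted, although the record does not describe the exact modifications or explain the "DDD" designation. A small SV40 origin segment sits within the former env region. No mammalian selection marker is annotated.

Because it lacks an envelope gene and an intact packaging signal, the plasmid is meant to be co-transfected with a transfer vector and a separate envelope construct to produce replication-defective pseudotyped particles. The associated publication used such vectors, pseudotyped with modified RD114 glycoproteins, to transduce bone-marrow-derived mesenchymal stem cells.
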