Features (pLannotate 1.2.2; 19 found; start..end, strand, type, name):
    204..792     -  rep_origin     ori: high-copy-number ColE1/pMB1/pBR322/pUC origin of replication
    963..1823    -  CDS            AmpR: β-lactamase; bla; confers resistance to ampicillin, carbenicillin, and related antibiotics
   1824..1928    -  promoter       AmpR promoter: bla
   1987..2039    -  misc_feature   bom (fragment): basis of mobility region from pBR322
   2194..2573    +  enhancer       CMV enhancer: human cytomegalovirus immediate early enhancer
   2575..2774    +  promoter       CMV promoter: human cytomegalovirus (CMV) immediate early promoter
   2807..2874    +  misc_feature   HIV-1 Ψ (fragment): packaging signal of human immunodeficiency virus type 1
   2877..4376    +  CDS            gag (sequence partly withheld): GAG_HV1N5 - Experimental evidence at protein level: Swiss-Prot protein existence level 1. [p6-gag]: Plays a role in budding of the assembled particle by interacting with the host class E VPS proteins TSG101 and PDCD6IP/AIP1. From Human immunodeficiency virus type 1 group M subtype B (isolate NY5) (HIV-1).
   4172..7183    +  CDS            HIV-1 pol: pol protein from human immunodeficiency virus 1; pol
   7196..7315    +  CDS            vpr (fragment): VPR_HV1H2 - Experimental evidence at protein level: Swiss-Prot protein existence level 1. During virus replication, may deplete host UNG protein, and incude G2-M cell cycle arrest. Acts by targeting specific host proteins for degradation by the 26S proteasome, through association with the cellular CUL4A-DDB1 E3 ligase complex by direct interaction with host VPRPB/DCAF-1. Cell cycle arrest reportedly occurs within hours of infection and is not blocked by antiviral agents, suggesting that it is initiated by the VPR carried into the virion. Additionally, VPR induces apoptosis in a cell cycle depe
   7299..7514    +  CDS            tat (fragment): TAT_HV1H2 - Experimental evidence at protein level: Swiss-Prot protein existence level 1. Extracellular circulating Tat can be endocytosed by surrounding uninfected cells via the binding to several surface receptors such as CD26, CXCR4, heparan sulfate proteoglycans (HSPG) or LDLR. Neurons are rarely infected, but they internalize Tat via their LDLR. Through its interaction with nuclear HATs, Tat is potentially able to control the acetylation-dependent cellular gene expression. Modulates the expression of many cellular genes involved in cell survival, proliferation or in coding for cytokines o
   7535..7654    +  CDS            vpu (fragment): VPU_HV1LW - Experimental evidence at protein level: Swiss-Prot protein existence level 1. Enhances virion budding by targeting host CD4 and Tetherin/BST2 to proteasome degradation. Degradation of CD4 prevents any unwanted premature interactions between viral Env and its host receptor CD4 in the endoplasmic reticulum. Degradation of antiretroviral protein Tetherin/BST2 is important for virion budding, as BST2 tethers new viral particles to the host cell membrane. Mechanistically, Vpu bridges either CD4 or BST2 to BTRC, a substrate recognition subunit of the Skp1/Cullin/F-box protein E3 ubiquiti
   7662..7766    +  CDS            env (fragment): ENV_HV1YF - Protein inferred from homology: Swiss-Prot protein existence level 3. [Transmembrane protein gp41]: Acts as a class I viral fusion protein. Under the current model, the protein has at least 3 conformational states: pre-fusion native state, pre-hairpin intermediate state, and post-fusion hairpin state. During fusion of viral and target intracellular membranes, the coiled coil regions (heptad repeats) assume a trimer-of-hairpins structure, positioning the fusion peptide in close proximity to the C-terminal region of the ectodomain. The formation of this structure appears to drive app
   7765..7900    +  rep_origin     SV40 ori: SV40 origin of replication
   8068..8301    +  misc_feature   RRE: The Rev response element (RRE) of HIV-1 allows for Rev-dependent mRNA export from the nucleus to the cytoplasm.
   8678..8952    +  CDS            Rev (fragment): human immunodeficiency virus 1 (HIV-1) Rev protein; rev; enhances nuclear export of unspliced and incompletely spliced viral mRNAs
   9096..9200    +  CDS            nef (fragment): NEF_HV1Z2 - Experimental evidence at protein level: Swiss-Prot protein existence level 1. Extracellular Nef protein targets CD4(+) T-lymphocytes for apoptosis by interacting with CXCR4 surface receptors. From Human immunodeficiency virus type 1 group M subtype D (isolate Z2/CDC-Z34) (HIV-1).
   9235..9459    +  polyA_signal   bGH poly(A) signal: bovine growth hormone polyadenylation signal
   9478..21      -  CDS            lacI (fragment) (across the origin): lac repressor; lacI; The lac repressor binds to the lac operator to inhibit transcription in E. coli. This inhibition can be relieved by adding lactose or isopropyl-β-D-thiogalactopyranoside (IPTG).
>Addgene plasmid #17531 | pCD/NL-BH*DDD | addgene full sequence | sequence record 316912 | Addgene NGS Result
GGCGGTTTGCGTATTGGGCGCTCTTCCGCTTCCTCGCTCACTGACTCGCTGCGCTCGGTCGTTCGGCTGC
GGCGAGCGGTATCAGCTCACTCAAAGGCGGTAATACGGTTATCCACAGAATCAGGGGATAACGCAGGAAA
GAACATGTGAGCAAAAGGCCAGCAAAAGGCCAGGAACCGTAAAAAGGCCGCGTTGCTGGCGTTTTTCCAT
AGGCTCCGCCCCCCTGACGAGCATCACAAAAATCGACGCTCAAGTCAGAGGTGGCGAAACCCGACAGGAC
TATAAAGATACCAGGCGTTTCCCCCTGGAAGCTCCCTCGTGCGCTCTCCTGTTCCGACCCTGCCGCTTAC
CGGATACCTGTCCGCCTTTCTCCCTTCGGGAAGCGTGGCGCTTTCTCATAGCTCACGCTGTAGGTATCTC
AGTTCGGTGTAGGTCGTTCGCTCCAAGCTGGGCTGTGTGCACGAACCCCCCGTTCAGCCCGACCGCTGCG
CCTTATCCGGTAACTATCGTCTTGAGTCCAACCCGGTAAGACACGACTTATCGCCACTGGCAGCAGCCAC
TGGTAACAGGATTAGCAGAGCGAGGTATGTAGGCGGTGCTACAGAGTTCTTGAAGTGGTGGCCTAACTAC
GGCTACACTAGAAGAACAGTATTTGGTATCTGCGCTCTGCTGAAGCCAGTTACCTTCGGAAAAAGAGTTG
GTAGCTCTTGATCCGGCAAACAAACCACCGCTGGTAGCGGTGGTTTTTTTGTTTGCAAGCAGCAGATTAC
GCGCAGAAAAAAAGGATCTCAAGAAGATCCTTTGATCTTTTCTACGGGGTCTGACGCTCAGTGGAACGAA
AACTCACGTTAAGGGATTTTGGTCATGAGATTATCAAAAAGGATCTTCACCTAGATCCTTTTAAATTAAA
AATGAAGTTTTAAATCAATCTAAAGTATATATGAGTAAACTTGGTCTGACAGTTACCAATGCTTAATCAG
TGAGGCACCTATCTCAGCGATCTGTCTATTTCGTTCATCCATAGTTGCCTGACTCCCCGTCGTGTAGATA
ACTACGATACGGGAGGGCTTACCATCTGGCCCCAGTGCTGCAATGATACCGCGAGACCCACGCTCACCGG
CTCCAGATTTATCAGCAATAAACCAGCCAGCCGGAAGGGCCGAGCGCAGAAGTGGTCCTGCAACTTTATC
CGCCTCCATCCAGTCTATTAATTGTTGCCGGGAAGCTAGAGTAAGTAGTTCGCCAGTTAATAGTTTGCGC
AACGTTGTTGCCATTGCTACAGGCATCGTGGTGTCACGCTCGTCGTTTGGTATGGCTTCATTCAGCTCCG
GTTCCCAACGATCAAGGCGAGTTACATGATCCCCCATGTTGTGCAAAAAAGCGGTTAGCTCCTTCGGTCC
TCCGATCGTTGTCAGAAGTAAGTTGGCCGCAGTGTTATCACTCATGGTTATGGCAGCACTGCATAATTCT
CTTACTGTCATGCCATCCGTAAGATGCTTTTCTGTGACTGGTGAGTACTCAACCAAGTCATTCTGAGAAT
AGTGTATGCGGCGACCGAGTTGCTCTTGCCCGGCGTCAATACGGGATAATACCGCGCCACATAGCAGAAC
TTTAAAAGTGCTCATCATTGGAAAACGTTCTTCGGGGCGAAAACTCTCAAGGATCTTACCGCTGTTGAGA
TCCAGTTCGATGTAACCCACTCGTGCACCCAACTGATCTTCAGCATCTTTTACTTTCACCAGCGTTTCTG
GGTGAGCAAAAACAGGAAGGCAAAATGCCGCAAAAAAGGGAATAAGGGCGACACGGAAATGTTGAATACT
CATACTCTTCCTTTTTCAATATTATTGAAGCATTTATCAGGGTTATTGTCTCATGAGCGGATACATATTT
GAATGTATTTAGAAAAATAAACAAATAGGGGTTCCGCGCACATTTCCCCGAAAAGTGCCACCTGACGTCG
ACGGATCGGGAGATCTCCCGATCCCCTATGGTGCACTCTCAGTACAATCTGCTCTGATGCCGCATAGTTA
AGCCAGTATCTGCTCCCTGCTTGTGTGTTGGAGGTCGCTGAGTAGTGCGCGAGCAAAATTTAAGCTACAA
CAAGGCAAGGCTTGACCGACAATTGCATGAAGAATCTGCTTAGGGTTAGGCGTTTTGCGCTGCTTCGCGA
TGTACGGGCCAGATATACGCGTTGACATTGATTATTGACTAGTTATTAATAGTAATCAATTACGGGGTCA
TTAGTTCATAGCCCATATATGGAGTTCCGCGTTACATAACTTACGGTAAATGGCCCGCCTGGCTGACCGC
CCAACGACCCCCGCCCATTGACGTCAATAATGACGTATGTTCCCATAGTAACGCCAATAGGGACTTTCCA
TTGACGTCAATGGGTGGAGTATTTACGGTAAACTGCCCACTTGGCAGTACATCAAGTGTATCATATGCCA
AGTACGCCCCCTATTGACGTCAATGACGGTAAATGGCCCGCCTGGCATTATGCCCAGTACATGACCTTAT
GGGACTTTCCTACTTGGCAGTACATCTACGTATTAGTCATCGCTATTACCATGGTGATGCGGTTTTGGCA
GTACACCAATGGGCGTGGATAGCGGTTTGACTCACGGGGATTTCCAAGTCTCCACCCCATTGACGTCAAT
GGGAGTTTGTTTTGGCACCAAAATCAACGGGACTTTCCAAAATGTCGTAATAACCCCGCCCCGTTGACGC
AAATGGGCGGTAGGCGTGTACGGTGGGAGGTCTATATAAGCAGAGCTCGTTTAGTGAACCGTCAGATCTC
TAGAAGCTCTCTCGACGCAGGACTCGGCTTGCTGAAGCGCGCACGGCAAGAGGCGAGGGGCGGCGACTGG
TGAGAGATGGGTGCGAGAGCGTCGGTATTAAGCGGGGGAGAATTAGATAAATGGGAAAAAATTCGGTTAA
GGCCAGGGGGAAAGAAACAATATAAACTAAAACATATAGTATGGGCAAGCAGGGAGCTAGAACGATTCGC
AGTTAATCCTGGCCTTTTAGAGACATCAGAAGGCTGTAGACAAATACTGGGACAGCTACAACCATCCCTT
CAGACAGGATCAGAAGAACTTAGATCATTATATAATACAATAGCAGTCCTCTATTGTGTGCATCAAAGGA
TAGATGTAAAAGACACCAAGGAAGCCTTAGATAAGATAGAGGAAGAGCAAAACAAAAGTAAGAAAAAGGC
ACAGCAAGCAGCAGCTGACACAGGAAACAACAGCCAGGTCAGCCAAAATTAC
[693 nt withheld, positions 3273-3965]
GCTGAAGCAATGAGCCAAGTAACAAATCCAGCTACCATAATGATACAGAAAGGCAATTTTAGGAACCAAA
GAAAGACTGTTAAGTGTTTCAATTGTGGCAAAGAAGGGCACATAGCCAAAAATTGCAGGGCCCCTAGGAA
AAAGGGCTGTTGGAAATGTGGAAAGGAAGGACACCAAATGAAAGATTGTACTGAGAGACAGGCTAATTTT
TTAGGGAAGATCTGGCCTTCCCACAAGGGAAGGCCAGGGAATTTTCTTCAGAGCAGACCAGAGCCAACAG
CCCCACCAGAAGAGAGCTTCAGGTTTGGGGAAGAGACAACAACTCCCTCTCAGAAGCAGGAGCCGATAGA
CAAGGAACTGTATCCTTTAGCTTCCCTCAGATCACTCTTTGGCAGCGACCCCTCGTCACAATAAAGATAG
GGGGGCAATTAAAGGAAGCTCTATTAGATACAGGAGCAGATGATACAGTATTAGAAGAAATGAATTTGCC
AGGAAGATGGAAACCAAAAATGATAGGGGGAATTGGAGGTTTTATCAAAGTAAGACAGTATGATCAGATA
CTCATAGAAATCTGCGGACATAAAGCTATAGGTACAGTATTAGTAGGACCTACACCTGTCAACATAATTG
GAAGAAATCTGTTGACTCAGATTGGCTGCACTTTAAATTTTCCCATTAGTCCTATTGAGACTGTACCAGT
AAAATTAAAGCCAGGAATGGATGGCCCAAAAGTTAAACAATGGCCATTGACAGAAGAAAAAATAAAAGCA
TTAGTAGAAATTTGTACAGAAATGGAAAAGGAAGGAAAAATTTCAAAAATTGGGCCTGAAAATCCATACA
ATACTCCAGTATTTGCCATAAAGAAAAAAGACAGTACTAAATGGAGAAAATTAGTAGATTTCAGAGAACT
TAATAAGAGAACTCAAGATTTCTGGGAAGTTCAATTAGGAATACCACATCCTGCAGGGTTAAAACAGAAA
AAATCAGTAACAGTACTGGATGTGGGCGATGCATATTTTTCAGTTCCCTTAGATAAAGACTTCAGGAAGT
ATACTGCATTTACCATACCTAGTATAAACAATGAGACACCAGGGATTAGATATCAGTACAATGTGCTTCC
ACAGGGATGGAAAGGATCACCAGCAATATTCCAGTGTAGCATGACAAAAATCTTAGAGCCTTTTAGAAAA
CAAAATCCAGACATAGTCATCTATCAATACATGGATGATTTGTATGTAGGATCTGACTTAGAAATAGGGC
AGCATAGAACAAAAATAGAGGAACTGAGACAACATCTGTTGAGGTGGGGATTTACCACACCAGACAAAAA
ACATCAGAAAGAACCTCCATTCCTTTGGATGGGTTATGAACTCCATCCTGATAAATGGACAGTACAGCCT
ATAGTGCTGCCAGAAAAGGACAGCTGGACTGTCAATGACATACAGAAATTAGTGGGAAAATTGAATTGGG
CAAGTCAGATTTATGCAGGGATTAAAGTAAGGCAATTATGTAAACTTCTTAGGGGAACCAAAGCACTAAC
AGAAGTAGTACCACTAACAGAAGAAGCAGAGCTAGAACTGGCAGAAAACAGGGAGATTCTAAAAGAACCG
GTACATGGAGTGTATTATGACCCATCAAAAGACTTAATAGCAGAAATACAGAAGCAGGGGCAAGGCCAAT
GGACATATCAAATTTATCAAGAGCCATTTAAAAATCTGAAAACAGGAAAGTATGCAAGAATGAAGGGTGC
CCACACTAATGATGTGAAACAATTAACAGAGGCAGTACAAAAAATAGCCACAGAAAGCATAGTAATATGG
GGAAAGACTCCTAAATTTAAATTACCCATACAAAAGGAAACATGGGAAGCATGGTGGACAGAGTATTGGC
AAGCCACCTGGATTCCTGAGTGGGAGTTTGTCAATACCCCTCCCTTAGTGAAGTTATGGTACCAGTTAGA
GAAAGAACCCATAATAGGAGCAGAAACTTTCTATGTAGATGGGGCAGCCAATAGGGAAACTAAATTAGGA
AAAGCAGGATATGTAACTGACAGAGGAAGACAAAAAGTTGTCCCCCTAACGGACACAACAAATCAGAAGA
CTGAGTTACAAGCAATTCATCTAGCTTTGCAGGATTCGGGATTAGAAGTAAACATAGTGACAGACTCACA
ATATGCATTGGGAATCATTCAAGCACAACCAGATAAGAGTGAATCAGAGTTAGTCAGTCAAATAATAGAG
CAGTTAATAAAAAAGGAAAAAGTCTACCTGGCATGGGTACCAGCACACAAAGGAATTGGAGGAAATGAAC
AAGTAGATAAATTGGTCAGTGCTGGAATCAGGAAAGTACTATTTTTAGATGGAATAGATAAGGCCCAAGA
AGAACATGAGAAATATCACAGTAATTGGAGAGCAATGGCTAGTGATTTTAACCTACCACCTGTAGTAGCA
AAAGAAATAGTAGCCAGCTGTGATAAATGTCAGCTAAAAGGGGAAGCCATGCATGGACAAGTAGACTGTA
GCCCAGGAATATGGCAGCTAGATTGTACACATTTAGAAGGAAAAGTTATCTTGGTAGCAGTTCATGTAGC
CAGTGGATATATAGAAGCAGAAGTAATTCCAGCAGAGACAGGGCAAGAAACAGCATACTTCCTCTTAAAA
TTAGCAGGAAGATGGCCAGTAAAAACAGTACATACAGACAATGGCAGCAATTTCACCAGTACTACAGTTA
AGGCCGCCTGTTGGTGGGCGGGGATCAAGCAGGAATTTGGCATTCCCTACAATCCCCAAAGTCAAGGAGT
AATAGAATCTATGAATAAAGAATTAAAGAAAATTATAGGACAGGTAAGAGATCAGGCTGAACATCTTAAG
ACAGCAGTACAAATGGCAGTATTCATCCACAATTTTAAAAGAAAAGGGGGGATTGGGGGGTACAGTGCAG
GGGAAAGAATAGTAGACATAATAGCAACAGACATACAAACTAAAGAATTACAAAAACAAATTACAAAAAT
TCAAAATTTTCGGGTTTATTACAGGGACAGCAGAGATCCAGTTTGGAAAGGACCAGCAAAGCTCCTCTGG
AAAGGTGAAGGGGCAGTAGTAATACAAGATAATAGTGACATAAAAGTAGTGCCAAGAAGAAAAGCAAAGA
TCATCAGGGATTATGGAAAACAGATGGCAGGTGATGATTGTGTGGCAAGTAGACAGGATGAGGATTAACA
CATGGAAAAGATTAGTAAAATAATAAGAATTCTGCAACAACTGCTGTTTATCCATTTCAGAATTGGGTGT
CGACATAGCAGAATAGGCGTTACTCGACAGAGGAGAGCAAGAAATGGAGCCAGTAGATCCTAGACTAGAG
CCCTGGAAGCATCCAGGAAGTCAGCCTAAAACTGCTTGTACCAATTGCTATTGTAAAAAGTGTTGCTTTC
ATTGCCAAGTTTGTTTCATGACAAAAGCCTTAGGCATCTCCTATGGCAGGAAGAAGCGGAGACAGCGACG
AAGAGCTCATCAGAACAGTCAGACTCATCAAGCTTCTCTATCAAAGCAGTAAGTAGTACATGTAATTTAA
TTGATAGACTAATAGAAAGAGCAGAAGACAGTGGCAATGAGAGTGAAGGAGAAGTATCAGCACTTGTGGA
GATGGGGGTGGAAATGGGGCACCATGCTCCTTGGGATATTGATGATCTGTAGTGCTACAGAAAAATTGTG
GGTCACAGTCTATTATGGGGTACCTGTGTGGAAGGAAGCAACCACCACTCTATTTTGTGCATCAGATGCT
AAAGCATATGACTCCGCCCATCCCGCCCCTAACTCCGCCCAGTTCCGCCCATTCTCCGCCCCATGGCTGA
CTAATTTTTTTTATTTATGCAGAGGCCGAGGCCGCCTCGGCCTCTGAGCTATTCCAGAAGTAGTGAGGAG
GCTTTTTTGGAGGCCTAGGCTTTTGCAAATGCATAGATCTTCAGACCTGGAGGAGGAGATATGAGGGACA
ATTGGAGAAGTGAATTATATAAATATAAAGTAGTAAAAATTGAACCATTAGGAGTAGCACCCACCAAGGC
AAAGAGAAGAGTGGTGCAGAGAGAAAAAAGAGCAGTGGGAATAGGAGCTTTGTTCCTTGGGTTCTTGGGA
GCAGCAGGAAGCACTATGGGCGCAGCGTCAATGACGCTGACGGTACAGGCCAGACAATTATTGTCTGGTA
TAGTGCAGCAGCAGAACAATTTGCTGAGGGCTATTGAGGCGCAACAGCATCTGTTGCAACTCACAGTCTG
GGGCATCAAGCAGCTCCAGGCAAGAATCCTGGCTGTGGAAAGATACCTAAAGGATCAACAGCTCCTGGGG
ATTTGGGGTTGCTCTGGAAAACTCATTTGCACCACTGCTGTGCCTTGGAATGCTAGTTGGAGTAATAAAT
CTCTGGAACAGATTTGGAATAACATGACCTGGATGGAGTGGGACAGAGAAATTAACAATTACACAAGCTT
AATACACTCCTTAATTGAAGAATCGCAAAACCAGCAAGAAAAGAATGAACAAGAATTATTGGAATTAGAT
AAATGGGCAAGTTTGTGGAATTGGTTTAACATAACAAATTGGCTGTGGTATATAAAATTATTCATAATGA
TAGTAGGAGGCTTGGTAGGTTTAAGAATAGTTTTTGCTGTACTTTCTGTAGTGAATAGAGTTAGGCAGGG
ATATTCACCATTATCGTTTCAGACCCACCTCCCAATCCCGAGGGGACCCGACAGGCCCGAAGGAATAGAA
GAAGAAGGTGGAGAGAGAGACAGAGACAGATCCATTCGATTAGTGAACGGATCCTTGGCACTTATCTGGG
ACGATCTGCGGAGCCTGTGCCTCTTCAGCTACCACCGCTTGAGAGACTTACTCTTGATTGTAACGAGGAT
TGTGGAACTTCTGGGACGCAGGGGGTGGGAAGCCCTCAAATATTGGTGGAATCTCCTACAGTATTGGAGT
CAGGAACTAAAGAATAGTGCTGTTAGCTTGCTCAATGCCACAGCCATAGCAGTAGCTGAGGGGACAGATA
GGGTTATAGAAGTAGTACAAGGAGCTTGTAGAGCTATTCGCCACATACCTAGAAGAATAAGACAGGGCTT
GGAAAGGATTTTGCTATAAGATGGGTGGCAAGTGGTCAAAAAGTAGTGTGATTGGATGGCCTACTGTAAG
GGAAAGAATGAGACGAGCTGAGCCAGCAGCAGATAGGGTGGGAGCAGCATCTCGAGTCTAGAGCGTTTAA
ACCCGCTGATCAGCCTCGACTGTGCCTTCTAGTTGCCAGCCATCTGTTGTTTGCCCCTCCCCCGTGCCTT
CCTTGACCCTGGAAGGTGCCACTCCCACTGTCCTTTCCTAATAAAATGAGGAAATTGCATCGCATTGTCT
GAGTAGGTGTCATTCTATTCTGGGGGGTGGGGTGGGGCAGGACAGCAAGGGGGAGGATTGGGAAGACAAT
AGCAGGCATGCTGGGGATGCGGTGGGCTCTATGGCTTCTGAGGCGGAAAGAACCAGCTGCATTAATGAAT
CGGCCAACGCGCGGGGAGA
