>Addgene plasmid #17531 | pCD/NL-BH*DDD | addgene partial sequence | sequence record 23523 | 17531 with CMV-F
CGTGGGCTTTGCGAGCTGTTTGTGACCGTCGATCTCTAGAAGCTCTCTCGACGCAGGACTCGGCTTGCTG
AAGCGCGCACGGCAAGAGGCGAGGGGCGGCGACTGGTGAGAGATGGGTGCGAGAGCGTCGGTATTAAGCG
GGGGAGAATTAGATAAATGGGAAAAAATTCGGTTAAGGCCAGGGGGAAAGAAACAATATAAACTAAAACA
TATAGTATGGGCAAGCAGGGAGCTAGAACGATTCGCAGTTAATCCTGGCCTTTTAGAGACATCAGAAGGC
TGTAGACAAATACTGGGACAGCTACAACCATCCCTTCAGACAGGATCAGAAGAACTTAGATCATTATATA
ATACAATAGCAGTCCTCTATTGTGTGCATCAAAGGATAGATGTAAAAGACACCAAGGAAGCCTTAGATAA
GATAGAGGAAGAGCAAAACAAAAGTAAGAAAAAGGCACAGCAAGCAGCAGCTGACACAGGAAACAACAGC
CAGGTCAGCCAAAATTAC
[455 nt withheld, positions 509-963]
GACATANGACANGGACCAA
